Addgene plasmid #212319: pKJ221
Purpose: Express MmFnuc guide with pureexpress
Depositing lab: Omar Abudayyeh & Jonathan Gootenberg. Depositing organization: Massachusetts Institute of Technology. Publication: Programmable RNA-guided DNA endonucleases are widespread in eukaryotes and their viruses. Jiang K, Lim J, Sgrizzi S, Trinh M, Kayabolen A, Yutin N, Bao W, Kato K, Koonin EV, Gootenberg JS, Abudayyeh OO. Sci Adv. 2023 Sep 29;9(39):eadk0171. doi: 10.1126/sciadv.adk0171. Epub 2023 Sep 27. PubMed 37756409.
Backbone
  Vector backbone: pUC19
  Vector type: Bacterial Expression
Growth in bacteria
  Bacterial resistance: Kanamycin, 50 μg/mL
  Growth temperature: 37°C
  Growth strain: NEB Stable
  Copy number: High Copy
Gene/Insert
  Gene/Insert name: Mercenaria guide
  gRNA/shRNA sequence: GCAGCCACCTCCTTGTTATTG
  Species: Synthetic
  Cloning method: Gibson Cloning
Terms and licenses: Academic/Nonprofit Terms; Industry Terms: Not Available to Industry
How to cite: pKJ221 was a gift from Omar Abudayyeh & Jonathan Gootenberg (Addgene plasmid # 212319 ; http://n2t.net/addgene:212319 ; RRID:Addgene_212319)
