[The description below was written by a language model from this plasmid's Addgene catalogue record and pLannotate feature annotations shown in this document.]
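Description:
pKJ221 is a small (about 3.4 kb), high-copy bacterial plasmid listed as built on a pUC19 backbone, made to supply the guide RNA for MmFnuc, a Fanzor-type RNA-guided DNA endonuclease associated in the record with Mercenaria. It was used in work characterising programmable RNA-guided nucleases from eukaryotes and their viruses. It replicates in E. coli from a ColE1/pUC-type origin and is selected with kanamycin through an aph(3')-Ia (KanR) gene that spans the numbering origin of the sequence. The annotation also picks up short remnants that are not expected to be functional: a β-lactamase fragment, a tetracycline-resistance fragment with a partial tet promoter, and a piece of a Tn903 transposition gene next to the kanamycin marker. Two copies of the his operon terminator are also annotated, one of them just upstream of the expression cassette, and they probably insulate regions of the plasmid from read-through transcription.

The payload is a synthetic "Mercenaria guide" insert assembled by Gibson cloning and placed between a T7 promoter with an adjacent lac operator and a T7 terminator. Transcription therefore depends on T7 RNA polymerase. This fits the stated purpose of expressing the guide in the PURExpress cell-free transcription–translation system, where T7 polymerase is provided and the resulting RNA can assemble with the nuclease for in vitro cleavage assays. The feature table has no dedicated guide RNA annotation. The only hit inside the cassette is a short fragment with homology to a Chlorella virus protein, which is likely a similarity match to sequence overlapping the guide scaffold rather than an intended coding region. The record does not state the boundaries of the scaffold and spacer, and the plasmid does not appear to encode the nuclease itself.
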