Features (pLannotate 1.2.2; 12 found; start..end, strand, type, name):
    451..508     -  terminator     his operon terminator: This putative transcriptin terminator from the E. coli his operon has a 2-bp deletion introduced during synthesis. Its efficiency has not been determined.
    513..827     +  CDS            bla(M) (fragment): β-lactamase lacking the signal sequence; bla(M); allows cytosolic expression of β-lactamase
    999..1587    +  rep_origin     ori: high-copy-number ColE1/pMB1/pBR322/pUC origin of replication
   1747..1822    -  CDS            TcR (fragment): tetracycline efflux protein; tet; confers resistance to tetracycline
   1832..1850    +  promoter       tet promoter (fragment): E. coli promoter for tetracycline efflux protein gene
   1950..2009    +  terminator     his operon terminator: This putative transcriptin terminator from the E. coli his operon has a 2-bp deletion introduced during synthesis. Its efficiency has not been determined.
   2036..2054    +  promoter       T7 promoter: promoter for bacteriophage T7 RNA polymerase
   2054..2078    +  protein_bind   lac operator: The lac repressor binds to the lac operator to inhibit transcription in E. coli. This inhibition can be relieved by adding lactose or isopropyl-β-D-thiogalactopyranoside (IPTG). lac repressor encoded by lacI
   2087..2221    +  CDS            A625_PBCV1 (fragment): Protein inferred from homology: Swiss-Prot protein existence level 3. From Paramecium bursaria Chlorella virus 1 (PBCV-1).
   2484..2531    +  terminator     T7 terminator: transcription terminator for bacteriophage T7 RNA polymerase
   2536..2682    -  CDS            TRA2_ECOLX (fragment): Protein predicted: Swiss-Prot protein existence level 4. Required for transposition of transposon Tn903. From Escherichia coli.
   2867..293     +  CDS            KanR (across the origin): aminoglycoside phosphotransferase; aph(3')-Ia; confers resistance to kanamycin in bacteria or G418 (Geneticin®) in eukaryotes
>Addgene plasmid #212319 | pKJ221 | addgene full sequence | sequence record 428763 | Addgene NGS Result
TTGAACAAGTCTGGAAAGAAATGCATAAGCTTTTGCCATTCTCACCGGATTCAGTCGTCACTCATGGTGA
TTTCTCACTTGATAACCTTATTTTTGACGAGGGGAAATTAATAGGTTGTATTGATGTTGGACGAGTCGGA
ATCGCAGACCGATACCAGGATCTTGCCATCCTATGGAACTGCCTCGGTGAGTTTTCTCCTTCATTACAGA
AACGGCTTTTTCAAAAATATGGTATTGATAATCCTGATATGAATAAATTGCAGTTTCATTTGATGCTCGA
TGAGTTTTTCTAATCAGAATTGGTTAATTGGTTGTAACACTGGCAGAGCATTACGCTGACTTGACGGGAC
TCGAGATTACCGCCTTTGAGTGAGCTGATACCGCTCGCCGCAGCCGAACGACCGAGCGCAGCGAGTCAGT
GAGCGAGGAAGCCTGCATAACGCGAAGTAATCTTTTCGGTTTTAAAGAAAAAGGGCAGGGTGGTGACACC
TTGCCCTTTTTTGCCGGACTGCAGCAATGGCAACAACGTTGCGCAAACTATTAACTGGCGAACTACTTAC
TCTAGCTTCCCGGCAACAATTAATAGACTGGATGGAGGCGGATAAAGTTGCAGGACCACTTCTGCGCTCG
GCCCTTCCGGCTGGCTGGTTTATTGCTGATAAATCTGGAGCCGGTGAGCGTGGGTCTCGCGGTATCATTG
CAGCACTGGGGCCAGATGGTAAGCCCTCCCGTATCGTAGTTATCTACACGACGGGGAGTCAGGCAACTAT
GGATGAACGAAATAGACAGATCGCTGAGATAGGTGCCTCACTGATTAAGCATTGGTAACTGTCAGACCAA
GTTTACTCATATATACTTTAGATTGATTTAAAACTTCATTTTTAATTTAAAAGGATCTAGGTGAAGATCC
TTTTTGATAATCTCATGACCAAAATCCCTTAACGTGAGTTTTCGTTCCACTGAGCGTCAGACCCCGTAGA
AAAGATCAAAGGATCTTCTTGAGATCCTTTTTTTCTGCGCGTAATCTGCTGCTTGCAAACAAAAAAACCA
CCGCTACCAGCGGTGGTTTGTTTGCCGGATCAAGAGCTACCAACTCTTTTTCCGAAGGTAACTGGCTTCA
GCAGAGCGCAGATACCAAATACTGTCCTTCTAGTGTAGCCGTAGTTAGGCCACCACTTCAAGAACTCTGT
AGCACCGCCTACATACCTCGCTCTGCTAATCCTGTTACCAGTGGCTGCTGCCAGTGGCGATAAGTCGTGT
CTTACCGGGTTGGACTCAAGACGATAGTTACCGGATAAGGCGCAGCGGTCGGGCTGAACGGGGGGTTCGT
GCACACAGCCCAGCTTGGAGCGAACGACCTACACCGAACTGAGATACCTACAGCGTGAGCTATGAGAAAG
CGCCACGCTTCCCGAAGGGAGAAAGGCGGACAGGTATCCGGTAAGCGGCAGGGTCGGAACAGGAGAGCGC
ACGAGGGAGCTTCCAGGGGGAAACGCCTGGTATCTTTATAGTCCTGTCGGGTTTCGCCACCTCTGACTTG
AGCGTCGATTTTTGTGATGCTCGTCAGGGGGGCGGAGCCTATGGAAAAACGCCAGCAACGCGGCCTTTTT
ACGGTTCCTGGCCTTTTGCTGGCCTTTTGCTCACATGTTCTTTCCTGCGTTATCCCCTGATTCTGTGGAT
AACCGTATTACCGCCTTTGAGTGAGCTGATACCGCTCGCCGCAGCCGAACGACCGAGCGCAGCGAGGTCG
GCGATATAGGCGCGAGCAACCGCCCCTGTGGCGCCGGTGATGCCGGCCACGATGCGTCCGGCGTAGAGGA
TCTGCTCATGTTTGACAGCTTATCATCGATGCATAATGTGCCTGTCAAATGGACGAAGCAGGGATTCTGC
AAACCCTATGCTACTCCCTCGAGCCGTCAATTGTCTGATTCGTTACCAATTATACTAGCTCCGGCAAAAA
AACGGGCAAGGTGTCACCACCCTGCCCTTTTTCTTTAAAACCGAAAAGATTACTTCGCGTTTGCCACCTG
ACGTCTAATACGACTCACTATAGGGAATTGTGAGCGGATAACAATTCCCCGGATCCACTTCCAAGACCTG
TGGTAATTGCGGTGTGAAGAACAACAAACTTGGTGGAAAGGAAACGTTTACTTGTGAGTGTTGCAATTAC
AAAACTCATCGAGACGTCAACGGAGCGAGAAACATTCTGTGCAAATACTTGAAACTTTTTCCATTCGCAG
CATAACGAAAGAAACTGACAATCGATTTTTTCGGGTTCGATTCTATCCCACTTGACTCAAAGAGTCAGAG
GGCTCGAATACATTTTCTGCACAGGTTTTGCTAATGCAAGATCTGGGGCAAGAATGTGTTCGGGTCAAAT
GAGTTAGCAGCCACCTCCTTGTTATTGGGCCGGCATGGTCCCAGCCTCCTCGCTGGCGCCGGCTGGGCAA
CATGCTTCGGCATGGCGAATGGGACGCGGCCGCCTAGCATAACCCCTTGGGGCCTCTAAACGGGTCTTGA
GGGGTTTTTTGGCTAGCGCTGAGGTCTGCCTCGTGAAGAAGGTGTTGCTGACTCATACCAGGCCTGAATC
GCCCCATCATCCAGCCAGAAAGTGAGGGAGCCACGGTTGATGAGAGCTTTGTTGTAGGTGGACCAGTTGG
TGATTTTGAACTTTTGCTTTGCCACGGAACGGTCTGCGTTGTCGGGAAGATGCGTGATCTGATCCTTCAA
CTCAGCAAAAGTTCGATTTATTCAACAAAGCCACGTTGTGTCTCAAAATCTCTGATGTTACATTGCACAA
GATAAAAATATATCATCATGAACAATAAAACTGTCTGCTTACATAAACAGTAATACAAGGGGTGTTATGA
GCCATATTCAACGGGAAACGTCTTGCTCCAGGCCGCGATTAAATTCCAACATGGATGCTGATTTATATGG
GTATAAATGGGCTCGCGATAATGTCGGGCAATCAGGTGCGACAATCTATCGATTGTATGGGAAGCCCGAT
GCGCCAGAGTTGTTTCTGAAACATGGCAAAGGTAGCGTTGCCAATGATGTTACAGATGAGATGGTCAGAC
TAAACTGGCTGACGGAATTTATGCCTCTTCCGACCATCAAGCATTTTATCCGTACTCCTGATGATGCATG
GTTACTCACCACTGCGATCCCCGGGAAAACAGCATTCCAGGTATTAGAAGAATATCCTGATTCAGGTGAA
AATATTGTTGATGCGCTGGCAGTGTTCCTGCGCCGGTTGCATTCGATTCCTGTTTGTAATTGTCCTTTTA
ACAGCGATCGCGTATTTCGTCTCGCTCAGGCGCAATCACGAATGAATAACGGTTTGGTTGATGCGAGTGA
TTTTGATGACGAGCGTAATGGCTGGCCTG
